>Addgene plasmid #85219 | pDG279 | addgene partial sequence | sequence record 166133 | hUBCpro-F 5'-TGAAGCTCCGGTTTTGAACT-3'
AGTTTTTTAGGCACCTTTTGAAATGTAATCATTTGGGTCAATATGTAATTTTCAGTGTTAGACTAGTAAA
TTGTCCGCTAAATTCTGGCCGTTTTTGGCTTTTTTGTTAGACGAAGCTTAAAATGAGAGGCAGCCACCAC
CATCACCATCACATGCAGATCTTCGTGAAGACCCTGACCGGCAAGACCATCACTCTGGAGGTGGAGCCCA
GTGACACCATCGAAAATGTGAAGGCCAAGATCCAAGATAAAGAAGGCATCCCCCCCGACCAGCAGAGGCT
CATCTTTGCAGGCCGGCAGCTGGAAGATGGCCGTACTCTTTCTGACTACAACATCCAGAAAGAGTCGACC
CTGCACCTGGTCCTGCGTCTGAGAGGTGGTATGGTGAGCAAGGGCGAGGAGCTGTTCACCGGGGTGGTGC
CCATCCTGGTCGAGCTGGACGGCGACGTAAACGGCCACAAGTTCAGCGTGTCCGGCGAGGGCGAGGGCGA
TGCCACCTACGGCAAGCTGACCCTGAAGTTCATCTGCACCACCGGCAAGCTGCCCGTGCCCTGGCCCACC
CTCGTGACCACCCTGACCTACGGCGTGCAGTGCTTCAGCCGCTACCCCGACCACATGAAGCAGCACGACT
TCTTCAAGTCCGCCATGCCCGAAGGCTACGTCCAGGAGCGCACCATCTTCTTCAAGGACGACGGCAACTA
CAAGACCCGCGCCGAGGTGAAGTTCGAGGGCGACACCCTGGTGAACCGCATCGAGCTGAAGGGCATCGAC
TTCAAGGAGGACGGCAACATCCTGGGGCACAAGCTGGAGTACAACTACAACAGCCACAACGTCTATATCA
TGGCCGACAAGCAGAAGAACGGCATCAAGGTGAACTTCAAGATCCGCCACAACATCGAGGACGGCAGCGT
GCAGCTCGCCGACCACTACCAGCAGAACACCCCCATCGGCGACGGCCCCGTGCTGCTGCCCGACAACCAC
TACCTGAGCACCCAGTCCGCCCTGAGCAAAGACCCCAACGAGAAGCGCGATCACATGGTCCTGCTGGAGT
TCGTGACCGCCGCC
