>Addgene plasmid #85219 | pDG279 | addgene partial sequence | sequence record 166134 | EGFP-N 5'-CGTCGCCGTCCAGCTCGACCAG-3'
CCCTTGCTCACCATACCACCTCTCAGACGCAGGACCAGGTGCAGGGTCGACTCTTTCTGGATGTTGTAGT
CAGAAAGAGTACGGCCATCTTCCAGCTGCCGGCCTGCAAAGATGAGCCTCTGCTGGTCGGGGGGGATGCC
TTCTTTATCTTGGATCTTGGCCTTCACATTTTCGATGGTGTCACTGGGCTCCACCTCCAGAGTGATGGTC
TTGCCGGTCAGGGTCTTCACGAAGATCTGCATGTGATGGTGATGGTGGTGGCTGCCTCTCATTTTAAGCT
TCGTCTAACAAAAAAGCCAAAAACGGCCAGAATTTAGCGGACAATTTACTAGTCTAACACTGAAAATTAC
ATATTGACCCAAATGATTACATTTCAAAAGGTGCCTAAAAAACTTCACAAAACACACTCGCCAACCCCGA
GCGCATAGTTCAAAACCGGAGCTTCAGCTACTTAAGAAGATAGGTACATAAAACCGACCAAAGAAACTGA
CGCCTCACTTATCCCTCCCCTCACCAGAGGTCCGGCGCCTGTCGATTCAGGAGAGCCTACCCTAGGCCCG
AACCCTGCGTCCTGCGACGGAGAAAAGCCTACCGCACACCTACCGGCAGGTGGCCCCACCCTGCATTATA
AGCCAACAGAACGGGTGACGTCACGACACGACGAGGGCGCGCGCTCCCAAAGGTACGGGTGCACTGCCCA
ACGGCACCGCCATAACTGCCGCCCCCGCAACAGACGACAAACCGAGTTCTCCAGTCAGTGACAAACTTCA
CGTCAG
