[The description below was written by a language model from this plasmid's Addgene catalogue record.]
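Description:
pDG279 is a mammalian expression plasmid that produces a human ubiquitin (UBC-derived) coding sequence carrying the K48R substitution, fused to EGFP. The record lists the backbone as unknown, so the origin of replication, polyadenylation signal and any mammalian selection marker are not stated. The only recorded means of propagation is ampicillin selection in standard E. coli cloning strains, and the copy number is also unrecorded. No feature table accompanies the entry, so the layout below comes from the catalogue fields alone.

Expression is driven by the human ubiquitin C promoter, a constitutive promoter that is broadly active across mammalian cell types. The insert carries a 6xHis tag at its N terminus and EGFP at its C terminus. The His tag allows metal-affinity capture of ubiquitin and its conjugates, while EGFP serves as a fluorescent indicator of expression. In general, proteins fused to the C terminus of ubiquitin are cleaved off by cellular deubiquitinating enzymes, so such a design can release free tagged ubiquitin and EGFP in matched amounts, but the record does not say whether that happens here.

Lysine 48 is the residue through which the polyubiquitin chains that classically target substrates for proteasomal degradation are assembled. Replacing it with arginine prevents chain extension at that position, so the mutant can interfere with K48-linked chain formation when it is incorporated. In line with the stated purpose and the associated study, the construct is used to express mutant ubiquitin in mammalian cells and examine how this affects their sensitivity to protein-damaging agents.
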