Addgene plasmid #85219: pDG279
Purpose: mammalian expression of ubiquitin-K48R-EGFP fusion
Depositing lab: Douglas Gray. Depositing organization: Ottawa Hospital Research Institute. Publication: Sensitivity of mammalian cells expressing mutant ubiquitin to protein-damaging agents. Tsirigotis M, Zhang M, Chiu RK, Wouters BG, Gray DA. J Biol Chem. 2001 Dec 7;276(49):46073-8. 10.1074/jbc.M109023200 PubMed 11598140.
Backbone
  Vector backbone: unknown
  Vector type: Mammalian Expression
Growth in bacteria
  Bacterial resistance: Ampicillin, 100 μg/mL
  Growth temperature: 37°C
  Growth strain: DH5alpha
  Copy number: Unknown
Gene/Insert
  Gene/Insert name: ubiquitin C
  Species: H. sapiens (human)
  Mutation: K48R
  Entrez Gene: UBC (a.k.a. HMG20)
  Promoter: human ubiquitin C
  Tag / fusion protein: 6xHIS (N terminal on insert); EGFP (C terminal on insert)
  Cloning method: Unknown
  Sequencing primers: 5′ hUBCpro-F; 3′ EGFP-N
Terms and licenses: Academic/Nonprofit Terms; Industry Terms: Not Available to Industry
How to cite: pDG279 was a gift from Douglas Gray (Addgene plasmid # 85219 ; http://n2t.net/addgene:85219 ; RRID:Addgene_85219)
